Addgene plasmid #174661: pKB817 (pBra-Hfq)
Purpose: Plpp/PlacUV5- directed synthesis of the alpha NTD fused to E. coli Hfq. Useful as three-hybrid positive control.
Depositing lab: Katherine Berry & Ann Hochschild. Depositing organization: Harvard Medical School. Publication: A bacterial three-hybrid assay detects Escherichia coli Hfq-sRNA interactions in vivo. Berry KE, Hochschild A. Nucleic Acids Res. 2018 Jan 25;46(2):e12. doi: 10.1093/nar/gkx1086. PubMed 29140461.
Backbone
  Vector backbone: pBR322
  Backbone size w/o insert (bp): 5100
  Total vector size (bp): 5402
  Vector type: Bacterial Expression
Growth in bacteria
  Bacterial resistance: Ampicillin, 100 μg/mL
  Growth temperature: 37°C
  Growth strain: NEB5alpha F'LacIQ
  Growth instructions: We recommend using a lacIQ strain, such as NEB5alpha F'LacIQ, in order to ensure that the expression of potentially toxic fusion proteins is kept repressed.
  Copy number: Unknown
Gene/Insert
  Gene/Insert name: Hfq
  Species: E. coli
  Insert size (bp): 303
  Promoter: lpp/lacUV5 (tandem promoter)
  Tag / fusion protein: alpha NTD
  Cloning method: Restriction Enzyme; 5′ cloning site NotI (not destroyed); 3′ cloning site BamHI (not destroyed)
  Sequencing primers: 5′ GAACAGCGTACCGACCTGG; 3′ GGTGATGTCGGCGATATAGG
Terms and licenses: Academic/Nonprofit Terms; Industry Terms: Not Available to Industry
How to cite: pKB817 (pBra-Hfq) was a gift from Katherine Berry & Ann Hochschild (Addgene plasmid # 174661 ; http://n2t.net/addgene:174661 ; RRID:Addgene_174661)
