[The description below was written by a language model from this plasmid's Addgene catalogue record and pLannotate feature annotations shown in this document.]
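Description:
pKB817 (pBra-Hfq) is a bacterial expression plasmid of about 5.4 kb built on a pBR322 backbone. It replicates in E. coli from the ColE1/pMB1-type origin and retains the rop gene and the bom mobilisation region characteristic of pBR322, which generally keep copy number moderate, although the record lists copy number as unknown. Selection is by ampicillin through the bla gene and its own promoter. Only a fragment of the tetracycline resistance gene remains, lying directly downstream of the insert, so it is unlikely to serve as a functional marker.

The payload is a fusion of the N-terminal domain of the RNA polymerase alpha subunit (annotated as an rpoA fragment) to full-length E. coli Hfq, the RNA chaperone that binds small regulatory RNAs and their mRNA targets. The 303 bp hfq coding sequence was placed between NotI and BamHI sites, both preserved, immediately after the alpha NTD. Expression is driven by a tandem lpp/lacUV5 promoter. The feature table detects the lacUV5 element and an adjacent lac operator but does not annotate the lpp portion. The operator places the fusion under Lac repressor control, making it IPTG-inducible, and the depositors advise a lacIq host so that potentially toxic fusion proteins stay repressed.

In the bacterial three-hybrid assay, the alpha NTD assembles into RNA polymerase and so displays Hfq as the "prey". If Hfq binds an RNA tethered near a test promoter, polymerase is recruited and a reporter gene is activated. The record describes the plasmid as a positive control for this assay, which was developed to detect Hfq–sRNA interactions in vivo.
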