Features (pLannotate 1.2.2; 12 found; start..end, strand, type, name):
    235..265     +  promoter       lac UV5 promoter: E. coli lac promoter with an "up" mutation
    273..289     +  protein_bind   lac operator: The lac repressor binds to the lac operator to inhibit transcription in E. coli. This inhibition can be relieved by adding lactose or isopropyl-β-D-thiogalactopyranoside (IPTG). lac repressor encoded by lacI
    309..333     +  CDS            lacZα (fragment): LacZα fragment of β-galactosidase; lacZ fragment
    359..1102    +  CDS            rpoA (fragment): RPOA_ECO24 - Experimental evidence at protein level: Swiss-Prot protein existence level 1. DNA-dependent RNA polymerase catalyzes the transcription of DNA into RNA using the four ribonucleoside triphosphates as substrates. From Escherichia coli O139:H28 (strain E24377A / ETEC).
   1112..1414    +  CDS            hfq: HFQ_ECOLI - Experimental evidence at protein level: Swiss-Prot protein existence level 1. RNA chaperone that binds small regulatory RNA (sRNAs) and mRNAs to facilitate mRNA translational regulation in response to envelope stress, environmental stress and changes in metabolite concentrations. Involved in the regulation of stress responses mediated by the sigma factors RpoS, sigma-E and sigma-32 (PubMed:17158661). Binds with high specificity to tRNAs (PubMed:18230766). Binds sRNA antitoxin RalA (PubMed:24748661). In vitro, stimulates synthesis of long tails by poly(A) polymerase I (PubMed:106774
   1418..2319    +  CDS            TcR (fragment): tetracycline efflux protein; tet; confers resistance to tetracycline
   2561..2941    -  CDS            YPB1_ECOLX: Protein predicted: Swiss-Prot protein existence level 4. From Escherichia coli.
   2958..3149    +  CDS            rop: Rop protein, which maintains plasmids at low copy number; rop
   3251..3391    +  misc_feature   bom: basis of mobility region from pBR322
   3577..4165    -  rep_origin     ori: high-copy-number ColE1/pMB1/pBR322/pUC origin of replication
   4336..5196    -  CDS            AmpR: β-lactamase; bla; confers resistance to ampicillin, carbenicillin, and related antibiotics
   5197..5301    -  promoter       AmpR promoter: bla
>Addgene plasmid #174661 | pKB817 (pBra-Hfq) | addgene full sequence | sequence record 361823 | Addgene NGS Result
GCAATAAAAAATCAAATCGGATTTCACTATATAATCTCACTTTATCTAAGATGAATCCGATGGAAGCATC
CTGTTTTCTCTCAATTTTTTTATCTAAAACCCAGCGTTCGATGCTTCTTTGAGCGAACGATCAAAAATAA
GTGCCTTCCCATCAAAAAAATATTGACAACATAAAAAACTTTGTGTTATACTTGTAACGCTACATGGAGA
TTAACTCAATCTAGCTAGAGAGGCTTTACACTTTATGCTTCCGGCTCGTATAATGTGTGGAATTGTGAGC
GGATAACAATTTCACACAGGAAACAGCTATGACCATGATTACGGATTCACTGGAACTCTAGACCAAAGAG
AGGACACAATGCAGGGTTCTGTGACAGAGTTTCTAAAACCGCGCCTGGTTGATATCGAGCAAGTGAGTTC
GACGCACGCCAAGGTGACCCTTGAGCCTTTAGAGCGTGGCTTTGGCCATACTCTGGGTAACGCACTGCGC
CGTATTCTGCTCTCATCGATGCCGGGTTGCGCGGTGACCGAGGTTGAGATTGATGGTGTACTACATGAGT
ACAGCACCAAAGAAGGCGTTCAGGAAGATATCCTGGAAATCCTGCTCAACCTGAAAGGGCTGGCGGTGAG
AGTTCAGGGCAAAGATGAAGTTATTCTTACCTTGAATAAATCTGGCATTGGCCCTGTGACTGCAGCCGAT
ATCACCCACGACGGTGATGTCGAAATCGTCAAGCCGCAGCACGTGATCTGCCACCTGACCGATGAGAACG
CGTCTATTAGCATGCGTATCAAAGTTCAGCGCGGTCGTGGTTATGTGCCGGCTTCTACCCGAATTCATTC
GGAAGAAGATGAGCGCCCAATCGGCCGTCTGCTGGTCGACGCATGCTACAGCCCTGTGGAGCGTATTGCC
TACAATGTTGAAGCAGCGCGTGTAGAACAGCGTACCGACCTGGACAAGCTGGTCATCGAAATGGAAACCA
ACGGCACAATCGATCCTGAAGAGGCGATTCGTCGTGCGGCAACCATTCTGGCTGAACAACTGGAAGCTTT
CGTTGACTTACGTGATGTACGTCAGCCTGAAGTGAAAGAAGAGAAACCAGAGGCGGCCGCAGCTAAGGGG
CAATCTTTACAAGATCCGTTCCTGAACGCACTGCGTCGGGAACGTGTTCCAGTTTCTATTTATTTGGTGA
ATGGTATTAAGCTGCAAGGGCAAATCGAGTCTTTTGATCAGTTCGTGATCCTGTTGAAAAACACGGTCAG
CCAGATGGTTTACAAGCACGCGATTTCTACTGTTGTCCCGTCTCGCCCGGTTTCTCATCACAGTAACAAC
GCCGGTGGCGGTACCAGCAGTAACTACCATCATGGTAGCAGCGCGCAGAATACTTCCGCGCAACAGGACA
GCGAAGAAACCGAATAAGGATCCTCTACGCCGGACGCATCGTGGCCGGCATCACCGGCGCCACAGGTGCG
GTTGCTGGCGCCTATATCGCCGACATCACCGATGGGGAAGATCGGGCTCGCCACTTCGGGCTCATGAGCG
CTTGTTTCGGCGTGGGTATGGTGGCAGGCCCCGTGGCCGGGGGACTGTTGGGCGCCATCTCCTTGCATGC
ACCATTCCTTGCGGCGGCGGTGCTCAACGGCCTCAACCTACTACTGGGCTGCTTCCTAATGCAGGAGTCG
CATAAGGGAGAGCGTCGACCGATGCCCTTGAGAGCCTTCAACCCAGTCAGCTCCTTCCGGTGGGCGCGGG
GCATGACTATCGTCGCCGCACTTATGACTGTCTTCTTTATCATGCAACTCGTAGGACAGGTGCCGGCAGC
GCTCTGGGTCATTTTCGGCGAGGACCGCTTTCGCTGGAGCGCGACGATGATCGGCCTGTCGCTTGCGGTA
TTCGGAATCTTGCACGCCCTCGCTCAAGCCTTCGTCACTGGTCCCGCCACCAAACGTTTCGGCGAGAAGC
AGGCCATTATCGCCGGCATGGCGGCCGACGCGCTGGGCTACGTCTTGCTGGCGTTCGCGACGCGAGGCTG
GATGGCCTTCCCCATTATGATTCTTCTCGCTTCCGGCGGCATCGGGATGCCCGCGTTGCAGGCCATGCTG
TCCAGGCAGGTAGATGACGACCATCAGGGACAGCTTCAAGGATCGCTCGCGGCTCTTACCAGCCTAACTT
CGATCATTGGACCGCTGATCGTCACGGCGATTTATGCCGCCTCGGCGAGCACATGGAACGGGTTGGCATG
GATTGTAGGCGCCGCCCTATACCTTGTCTGCCTCCCCGCGTTGCGTCGCGGTGCATGGAGCCGGGCCACC
TCGACCTGAATGGAAGCCGGCGGCACCTCGCTAACGGATTCACCACTCCAAGAATTGGAGCCAATCAATT
CTTGCGGAGAACTGTGAATGCGCAAACCAACCCTTGGCAGAACATATCCATCGCGTCCGCCATCTCCAGC
AGCCGCACGCGGCGCATCTCGGGCAGCGTTGGGTCCTGGCCACGGGTGCGCATGATCGTGCTCCTGTCGT
TGAGGACCCGGCTAGGCTGGCGGGGTTGCCTTACTGGTTAGCAGAATGAATCACCGATACGCGAGCGAAC
GTGAAGCGACTGCTGCTGCAAAACGTCTGCGACCTGAGCAACAACATGAATGGTCTTCGGTTTCCGTGTT
TCGTAAAGTCTGGAAACGCGGAAGTCAGCGCCCTGCACCATTATGTTCCGGATCTGCATCGCAGGATGCT
GCTGGCTACCCTGTGGAACACCTACATCTGTATTAACGAAGCGCTGGCATTGACCCTGAGTGATTTTTCT
CTGGTCCCGCCGCATCCATACCGCCAGTTGTTTACCCTCACAACGTTCCAGTAACCGGGCATGTTCATCA
TCAGTAACCCGTATCGTGAGCATCCTCTCTCGTTTCATCGGTATCATTACCCCCATGAACAGAAATCCCC
CTTACACGGAGGCATCAGTGACCAAACAGGAAAAAACCGCCCTTAACATGGCCCGCTTTATCAGAAGCCA
GACATTAACGCTTCTGGAGAAACTCAACGAGCTGGACGCGGATGAACAGGCAGACATCTGTGAATCGCTT
CACGACCACGCTGATGAGCTTTACCGCAGCTGCCTCGCGCGTTTCGGTGATGACGGTGAAAACCTCTGAC
ACATGCAGCTCCCGGAGACGGTCACAGCTTGTCTGTAAGCGGATGCCGGGAGCAGACAAGCCCGTCAGGG
CGCGTCAGCGGGTGTTGGCGGGTGTCGGGGCGCAGCCATGACCCAGTCACGTAGCGATAGCGGAGTGTAT
ACTGGCTTAACTATGCGGCATCAGAGCAGATTGTACTGAGAGTGCACCATATGCGGTGTGAAATACCGCA
CAGATGCGTAAGGAGAAAATACCGCATCAGGCGCTCTTCCGCTTCCTCGCTCACTGACTCGCTGCGCTCG
GTCGTTCGGCTGCGGCGAGCGGTATCAGCTCACTCAAAGGCGGTAATACGGTTATCCACAGAATCAGGGG
ATAACGCAGGAAAGAACATGTGAGCAAAAGGCCAGCAAAAGGCCAGGAACCGTAAAAAGGCCGCGTTGCT
GGCGTTTTTCCATAGGCTCCGCCCCCCTGACGAGCATCACAAAAATCGACGCTCAAGTCAGAGGTGGCGA
AACCCGACAGGACTATAAAGATACCAGGCGTTTCCCCCTGGAAGCTCCCTCGTGCGCTCTCCTGTTCCGA
CCCTGCCGCTTACCGGATACCTGTCCGCCTTTCTCCCTTCGGGAAGCGTGGCGCTTTCTCATAGCTCACG
CTGTAGGTATCTCAGTTCGGTGTAGGTCGTTCGCTCCAAGCTGGGCTGTGTGCACGAACCCCCCGTTCAG
CCCGACCGCTGCGCCTTATCCGGTAACTATCGTCTTGAGTCCAACCCGGTAAGACACGACTTATCGCCAC
TGGCAGCAGCCACTGGTAACAGGATTAGCAGAGCGAGGTATGTAGGCGGTGCTACAGAGTTCTTGAAGTG
GTGGCCTAACTACGGCTACACTAGAAGGACAGTATTTGGTATCTGCGCTCTGCTGAAGCCAGTTACCTTC
GGAAAAAGAGTTGGTAGCTCTTGATCCGGCAAACAAACCACCGCTGGTAGCGGTGGTTTTTTTGTTTGCA
AGCAGCAGATTACGCGCAGAAAAAAAGGATCTCAAGAAGATCCTTTGATCTTTTCTACGGGGTCTGACGC
TCAGTGGAACGAAAACTCACGTTAAGGGATTTTGGTCATGAGATTATCAAAAAGGATCTTCACCTAGATC
CTTTTAAATTAAAAATGAAGTTTTAAATCAATCTAAAGTATATATGAGTAAACTTGGTCTGACAGTTACC
AATGCTTAATCAGTGAGGCACCTATCTCAGCGATCTGTCTATTTCGTTCATCCATAGTTGCCTGACTCCC
CGTCGTGTAGATAACTACGATACGGGAGGGCTTACCATCTGGCCCCAGTGCTGCAATGATACCGCGAGAC
CCACGCTCACCGGCTCCAGATTTATCAGCAATAAACCAGCCAGCCGGAAGGGCCGAGCGCAGAAGTGGTC
CTGCAACTTTATCCGCCTCCATCCAGTCTATTAATTGTTGCCGGGAAGCTAGAGTAAGTAGTTCGCCAGT
TAATAGTTTGCGCAACGTTGTTGCCATTGCTGCAGGCATCGTGGTGTCACGCTCGTCGTTTGGTATGGCT
TCATTCAGCTCCGGTTCCCAACGATCAAGGCGAGTTACATGATCCCCCATGTTGTGCAAAAAAGCGGTTA
GCTCCTTCGGTCCTCCGATCGTTGTCAGAAGTAAGTTGGCCGCAGTGTTATCACTCATGGTTATGGCAGC
ACTGCATAATTCTCTTACTGTCATGCCATCCGTAAGATGCTTTTCTGTGACTGGTGAGTACTCAACCAAG
TCATTCTGAGAATAGTGTATGCGGCGACCGAGTTGCTCTTGCCCGGCGTCAACACGGGATAATACCGCGC
CACATAGCAGAACTTTAAAAGTGCTCATCATTGGAAAACGTTCTTCGGGGCGAAAACTCTCAAGGATCTT
ACCGCTGTTGAGATCCAGTTCGATGTAACCCACTCGTGCACCCAACTGATCTTCAGCATCTTTTACTTTC
ACCAGCGTTTCTGGGTGAGCAAAAACAGGAAGGCAAAATGCCGCAAAAAAGGGAATAAGGGCGACACGGA
AATGTTGAATACTCATACTCTTCCTTTTTCAATATTATTGAAGCATTTATCAGGGTTATTGTCTCATGAG
CGGATACATATTTGAATGTATTTAGAAAAATAAACAAATAGGGGTTCCGCGCACATTTCCCCGAAAAGTG
CCACCTGACGTCTAAGAAACCATTATTATCATGACATTAACCTATAAAAATAGGCGTATCACGAGGCCCT
TTGGATAACCAGAA
